>Addgene plasmid #215443 | pENTR221-Illusia(YYFF) | addgene full sequence | sequence record 449515 | Addgene NGS Result
GCCTTTGAGTGAGCTGATACCGCTCGCCGCAGCCGAACGACCGAGCGCAGCGAGTCAGTGAGCGAGGAAG
CGGAAGAGCGCCCAATACGCAAACCGCCTCTCCCCGCGCGTTGGCCGATTCATTAATGCAGCTGGCACGA
CAGGTTTCCCGACTGGAAAGCGGGCAGTGAGCGCAACGCAATTAATACGCGTACCGCTAGCCAGGAAGAG
TTTGTAGAAACGCAAAAAGGCCATCCGTCAGGATGGCCTTCTGCTTAGTTTGATGCCTGGCAGTTTATGG
CGGGCGTCCTGCCCGCCACCCTCCGGGCCGTTGCTTCACAACGTTCAAATCCGCTCCCGGCGGATTTGTC
CTACTCAGGAGAGCGTTCACCGACAAACAACAGATAAAACGAAAGGCCCAGTCTTCCGACTGAGCCTTTC
GTTTTATTTGATGCCTGGCAGTTCCCTACTCTCGCGTTAACGCTAGCATGGATGTTTTCCCAGTCACGAC
GTTGTAAAACGACGGCCAGTCTTAAGCTCGGGCCCCAAATAATGATTTTATTTTGACTGATAGTGACCTG
TTCGTTGCAACAAATTGATGAGCAATGCTTTTTTATAATGCCAACTTTGTACAAAAAAGCAGGCTAGCGT
CGACGCCACCATGGGCTGCATCAAGAGCAAGCGCAAGGACAACCTGAACGACGACGGCGTGGACTCTAGA
ATGGTGAGCAAGGGCGAGGAGCTGTTCACCGGGGTGGTGCCCATCCTGGTCGAGCTGGACGGCGACGTAA
ACGGCCACAAGTTCAGCGTGTCCGGCGAGGGCGAGGGCGATGCCACCTACGGCAAGCTGACCCTGAAGCT
TCTATGCACCACCGGCAAGCTGCCCGTGCCCTGGCCCACCCTCGTGACCACCCTGGGCTACGGCCTGCAG
TGCTTCGCCCGCTACCCCGACCACATGAAGCAGCACGACTTCTTCAAGTCCGCCATGCCCGAAGGCTACG
TCCAGGAGCGCACCATCTTCTTCAAGGACGACGGCAACTACAAGACCCGCGCCGAGGTGAAGTTCGAGGG
CGACACCCTGGTGAACCGCATCGAGCTGAAGGGCATCGACTTCAAGGAGGACGGCAACATCCTGGGGCAC
AAGCTGGAGTACAACTACAACAGCCACAACGTCTATATCACCGCCGACAAGCAGAAGAACGGCATCAAGG
CCAACTTCAAGATCCGCCACAACATCGAGGACGGCGGCGTGCAGCTCGCCGACCACTACCAGCAGAACAC
CCCCATCGGCGACGGCCCCGTGCTGCTGCCCGACAACCACTACCTGAGCTACCAGTCCGCCCTGTTCAAA
GACCCCAACGAGAAGCGCGATCACATGGTCCTGCTGGAGTTCCTGACCGCCGCCGGGATCACTGAGGGCA
TGAACGAGCTGTACCTCGAGGAAGGTTCCCAATTCTGGGTAACGGTGCAGAGGACTGAGGCCGCCGAGCG
CTGTGGCCTGCATGGCTCCTACGTGCTGAGGGTGGAGGCTGAAAGGCTGACTCTCCTGACCGTGGGGGCC
CAGAGTCAGATACTGGAGCCACTCCTGTCCTGGCCCTACACTCTGTTGCGTCGCTATGGCCGGGACAAGG
TCATGTTCTCTTTCGAGGCCGGCCGCCGCTGCCCCTCAGGCCCTGGAACCTTCACCTTCCAGACGGCACA
GGGAAATGACATCTTCCAGGCAGTTGAGACTGCCATCCACCGGCAGAAGGCCCAGGGAAAGGCCGGAGGT
ACCAGTGCTGGTGGTAGTGCTGGTGGTAGTGCTGGTGGTAGTGCTGGTGGTAGTGCTGGTGGTTCCGGCA
GTGCTGGTGGTAGTGCTGGTGGTAGTACCAGTGCTGGTGGTAGTGCTGGTGGTAGTGCTGGTGGTAGTGC
TGGTGGTAGTGCTGGTGGTTCCGGCAGTGCTGGTGGTAGTGCTGGTGGTAGTACCAGTGCTGGTGGTAGT
GCTGGTGGTAGTGCTGGTGGTAGTGCTGGTGGTAGTGCTGGTGGTTCCGGCAGTGCTGGTGGTAGTGCTG
GTGGTAGTACCAGTGCTGGTGGTAGTGCTGGTGGTAGTGCTGGTGGTAGTGCTGGTGGTAGTGCTGGTGG
TTCCGGAAAAGGAGAGTTTAAGCCGAATGTCGTGACTACAGTAGCCAGTAAGTTTATTCCTAATGAAGGT
ACGGACTGGAAAGCCAATGGCGGCCGCATGGTGAGCAAGGGCGAGGAGCTGTTCACCGGGGTGGTGCCCA
TCCTGGTCGAGCTGGACGGCGACGTAAACGGCCACAAGTTCAGCGTGTCCGGCGAGGGCGAGGGCGATGC
CACCTACGGCAAGCTGACCCTGAAGTTCATCTGCACCACCGGCAAGCTGCCCGTGCCCTGGCCCACCCTC
GTGACCACCCTGTCCTGGGGCGTGCAGTGCTTCGCCCGCTACCCCGACCACATGAAGCAGCACGACTTCT
TCAAGTCCGCCATGCCCGAAGGCTACGTCCAGGAGCGCACCATCTTCTTCAAGGACGACGGCAACTACAA
GACCCGCGCCGAGGTGAAGTTCGAGGGCGACACCCTGGTGAACCGCATCGAGCTGAAGGGCATCGACTTC
AAGGAGGACGGCAACATCCTGGGGCACAAGCTGGAGTACAACTACTTTAGCGACAACGTCTATATCACCG
CCGACAAGCAGAAGAACGGCATCAAGGCCAACTTCAAGATCCGCCACAACATCGAGGACGGCGGCGTGCA
GCTCGCCGACCACTACCAGCAGAACACCCCCATCGGCGACGGCCCCGTGCTGCTGCCCGACAACCACTAC
CTGAGCACCCAGTCCAAGCTGAGCAAAGACCCCAACGAGAAGCGCGATCACATGGTCCTGCTGGAGTTCG
TGACCGCCGCCGGGATCACTCTCGGCATGGACGAGCTGTACAAGTAATGAGAATTCACCCAGCTTTCTTG
TACAAAGTTGGCATTATAAGAAAGCATTGCTTATCAATTTGTTGCAACGAACAGGTCACTATCAGTCAAA
ATAAAATCATTATTTGCCATCCAGCTGATATCCCCTATAGTGAGTCGTATTACATGGTCATAGCTGTTTC
CTGGCAGCTCTGGCCCGTGTCTCAAAATCTCTGATGTTACATTGCACAAGATAAAAATATATCATCATGA
ACAATAAAACTGTCTGCTTACATAAACAGTAATACAAGGGGTGTTATGAGCCATATTCAACGGGAAACGT
CGAGGCCGCGATTAAATTCCAACATGGATGCTGATTTATATGGGTATAAATGGGCTCGCGATAATGTCGG
GCAATCAGGTGCGACAATCTATCGCTTGTATGGGAAGCCCGATGCGCCAGAGTTGTTTCTGAAACATGGC
AAAGGTAGCGTTGCCAATGATGTTACAGATGAGATGGTCAGACTAAACTGGCTGACGGAATTTATGCCTC
TTCCGACCATCAAGCATTTTATCCGTACTCCTGATGATGCATGGTTACTCACCACTGCGATCCCCGGAAA
AACAGCATTCCAGGTATTAGAAGAATATCCTGATTCAGGTGAAAATATTGTTGATGCGCTGGCAGTGTTC
CTGCGCCGGTTGCATTCGATTCCTGTTTGTAATTGTCCTTTTAACAGCGATCGCGTATTTCGTCTCGCTC
AGGCGCAATCACGAATGAATAACGGTTTGGTTGATGCGAGTGATTTTGATGACGAGCGTAATGGCTGGCC
TGTTGAACAAGTCTGGAAAGAAATGCATAAACTTTTGCCATTCTCACCGGATTCAGTCGTCACTCATGGT
GATTTCTCACTTGATAACCTTATTTTTGACGAGGGGAAATTAATAGGTTGTATTGATGTTGGACGAGTCG
GAATCGCAGACCGATACCAGGATCTTGCCATCCTATGGAACTGCCTCGGTGAGTTTTCTCCTTCATTACA
GAAACGGCTTTTTCAAAAATATGGTATTGATAATCCTGATATGAATAAATTGCAGTTTCATTTGATGCTC
GATGAGTTTTTCTAATCAGAATTGGTTAATTGGTTGTAACACTGGCAGAGCATTACGCTGACTTGACGGG
ACGGCGCAAGCTCATGACCAAAATCCCTTAACGTGAGTTACGCGTCGTTCCACTGAGCGTCAGACCCCGT
AGAAAAGATCAAAGGATCTTCTTGAGATCCTTTTTTTCTGCGCGTAATCTGCTGCTTGCAAACAAAAAAA
CCACCGCTACCAGCGGTGGTTTGTTTGCCGGATCAAGAGCTACCAACTCTTTTTCCGAAGGTAACTGGCT
TCAGCAGAGCGCAGATACCAAATACTGTTCTTCTAGTGTAGCCGTAGTTAGGCCACCACTTCAAGAACTC
TGTAGCACCGCCTACATACCTCGCTCTGCTAATCCTGTTACCAGTGGCTGCTGCCAGTGGCGATAAGTCG
TGTCTTACCGGGTTGGACTCAAGACGATAGTTACCGGATAAGGCGCAGCGGTCGGGCTGAACGGGGGGTT
CGTGCACACAGCCCAGCTTGGAGCGAACGACCTACACCGAACTGAGATACCTACAGCGTGAGCTATGAGA
AAGCGCCACGCTTCCCGAAGGGAGAAAGGCGGACAGGTATCCGGTAAGCGGCAGGGTCGGAACAGGAGAG
CGCACGAGGGAGCTTCCAGGGGGAAACGCCTGGTATCTTTATAGTCCTGTCGGGTTTCGCCACCTCTGAC
TTGAGCGTCGATTTTTGTGATGCTCGTCAGGGGGGCGGAGCCTATGGAAAAACGCCAGCAACGCGGCCTT
TTTACGGTTCCTGGCCTTTTGCTGGCCTTTTGCTCACATGTTCTTTCCTGCGTTATCCCCTGATTCTGTG
GATAACCGTATTACC
Features (pLannotate 1.2.2; 14 found; start..end, strand, type, name):
      4..76      +  rep_origin     RSF ori (fragment): Plasmids containing the RSF 1030 origin of replication can be propagated in E. coli cells that contain additional plasmids with compatible origins.
     78..170     +  CDS            lacI (fragment): lac repressor; lacI; The lac repressor binds to the lac operator to inhibit transcription in E. coli. This inhibition can be relieved by adding lactose or isopropyl-β-D-thiogalactopyranoside (IPTG).
    225..252     -  terminator     rrnB T2 terminator: transcription terminator T2 from the E. coli rrnB gene
    384..427     +  terminator     rrnB T1 terminator: Escherichia coli rrnB; transcription terminator T1 from the E. coli rrnB gene
    474..510     -  CDS            lacZα (fragment): LacZα fragment of β-galactosidase; lacZ fragment
    526..625     +  protein_bind   attL1: mutant version of attL; recombination site for the Gateway® LR reaction LR Clonase™
    641..700     +  CDS            Lyn (fragment): LYN_MOUSE - Experimental evidence at protein level: Swiss-Prot protein existence level 1. Non-receptor tyrosine-protein kinase that transmits signals from cell surface receptors and plays an important role in the regulation of innate and adaptive immune responses, hematopoiesis, responses to growth factors and cytokines, integrin signaling, but also responses to DNA damage and genotoxic agents. Functions primarily as negative regulator, but can also function as activator, depending on the context. Required for the initiation of the B-cell response, but also for its down-regulation and terminat
    701..1414    +  CDS            YPet: YPet is a basic (constitutively fluorescent) yellow fluorescent protein published in 2005, derived from Aequorea victoria. It has moderate acid sensitivity.
   1403..1741    +  CDS            DOK1 (fragment): DOK1_HUMAN - Experimental evidence at protein level: Swiss-Prot protein existence level 1. DOK proteins are enzymatically inert adaptor or scaffolding proteins. They provide a docking platform for the assembly of multimolecular signaling complexes. DOK1 appears to be a negative regulator of the insulin signaling pathway. Modulates integrin activation by competing with talin for the same binding site on ITGB3. From Homo sapiens (Human).
   2198..2917    +  CDS            mTurquoise2: enhanced monomeric variant of CFP (Goedhart et al., 2012) mammalian codon-optimized
   2927..3026    -  protein_bind   attL2: mutant version of attL; recombination site for the Gateway® LR reaction LR Clonase™
   3044..3062    -  promoter       T7 promoter: promoter for bacteriophage T7 RNA polymerase
   3196..4005    +  CDS            KanR: aminoglycoside phosphotransferase; aph(3')-Ia; confers resistance to kanamycin in bacteria or G418 (Geneticin®) in eukaryotes
   4152..4740    +  rep_origin     ori: high-copy-number ColE1/pMB1/pBR322/pUC origin of replication
