[The description below was written by a language model from this plasmid's Addgene catalogue record and pLannotate feature annotations shown in this document.]
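Description:
pENTR221-Illusia(YYFF) is a Gateway entry clone of about 4.8 kb, made by recombining a synthetic biosensor cassette into the pDONR221 backbone. It is maintained in E. coli as a high-copy plasmid through a ColE1/pUC-type origin and selected with kanamycin via an aminoglycoside phosphotransferase gene. The backbone also carries rrnB T1 and T2 terminators upstream of the cloning site, which insulate the insert from read-through transcription, and a T7 promoter just outside attL2. Short annotated fragments of an RSF origin, lacI and lacZα appear to be small homology hits rather than functional elements.

The roughly 2.3 kb insert sits between attL1 and attL2 and has no promoter of its own, so expression requires an LR recombination into a destination vector that supplies the regulatory elements. The annotated open reading frame begins with a short Lyn-derived segment, a type of sequence commonly used as a membrane-targeting motif. This is followed by the yellow fluorescent protein YPet, a fragment of the human adaptor DOK1, and the cyan protein mTurquoise2, which together with YPet forms a FRET pair. An unannotated stretch between the DOK1 fragment and mTurquoise2 is the likely location of the integrin β1-derived sequence containing the NPxY motifs, although the feature table does not label it.

In this version both NPxY tyrosines are changed to phenylalanine, equivalent to Y783F and Y795F in full-length ITGB1. The reporter therefore cannot be phosphorylated at these sites, and it serves as the inactive negative control for the Illusia sensor of integrin phosphorylation.
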