Addgene plasmid #215443: pENTR221-Illusia(YYFF)
Purpose: Gateway entry vector with inactive phospho-mutant (YYFF) of Illusia FRET reporter for integrin phosphorylation
Depositing lab: Johanna Ivaska. Depositing organization: Turku Bioscience Centre. Publication: Dynamic regulation of integrin beta1 phosphorylation supports invasion of breast cancer cells. Conway JRW, Joshi O, Kaivola J, Follain G, Gounis M, Kuhl D, Ivaska J. Nat Cell Biol. 2025 May 26. doi: 10.1038/s41556-025-01663-4. PubMed 40419795.
Backbone
  Vector backbone: pDONR221
  Backbone manufacturer: Thermo Fisher Scientific Inc.
  Backbone size w/o insert (bp): 2546
  Total vector size (bp): 4845
  Vector type: Gateway entry vector
Growth in bacteria
  Bacterial resistance: Kanamycin, 50 μg/mL
  Growth temperature: 37°C
  Growth strain: DH5alpha
  Copy number: High Copy
Gene/Insert
  Gene/Insert name: Illusia(YYFF)
  Species: Synthetic
  Insert size (bp): 2274
  Mutation: Mutations in the NPxY sites equivolent to Y783F, Y795F in full-length integrin beta1 (ITGB1)
  Promoter: none
  Cloning method: Gateway Cloning
  Sequencing primers: 5′ attL1_F; 3′ m13_R
Terms and licenses: Academic/Nonprofit Terms; Industry Terms
How to cite: pENTR221-Illusia(YYFF) was a gift from Johanna Ivaska (Addgene plasmid # 215443 ; http://n2t.net/addgene:215443 ; RRID:Addgene_215443)
